Addgene plasmid #149035: pGBW-m4046415
Purpose: Yeast Expression plasmid for SARS-CoV-2 helicase
Depositing lab: Ginkgo Bioworks & Benjie Chen. Depositing organization: Ginkgo Bioworks.
Backbone
  Vector backbone: AmpR; 2u URA3
  Backbone size w/o insert (bp): 4078
  Vector type: Yeast Expression
  Selectable markers: URA3
Growth in bacteria
  Bacterial resistance: Ampicillin, 100 μg/mL
  Growth temperature: 37°C
  Growth strain: DH5alpha
  Copy number: High Copy
Gene/Insert
  Gene/Insert name: SARS-CoV-2 helicase
  Species: S. cerevisiae (budding yeast); Severe acute respiratory syndrome coronavirus 2
  Insert size (bp): 1802
  Mutation: Saccharomyces cerevisiae recode 1
  Entrez Gene: ORF1ab (a.k.a. GU280_gp01)
  Promoter: pGAL1
  Tag / fusion protein: Cleavable thrombin;3xFLAG (C terminal on backbone)
  Cloning method: Unknown
Resource information
  A portion of this plasmid was derived from a plasmid made by: GinkgoBioworks
Depositor comments: NCBI Reference Sequence: YP_009725308.1. Created by gene synthesis with Not1 site. NGS used for QC was performed by Ginkgo and may not fully cover the entire plasmid.
How to cite: pGBW-m4046415 was a gift from Ginkgo Bioworks & Benjie Chen (Addgene plasmid # 149035 ; http://n2t.net/addgene:149035 ; RRID:Addgene_149035)
