[The description below was written by a language model from this plasmid's Addgene catalogue record and pLannotate feature annotations shown in this document.]
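Description:
pGBW-m4046415 is an episomal yeast–E. coli shuttle vector for galactose-inducible expression of the SARS-CoV-2 helicase in Saccharomyces cerevisiae. In yeast it replicates from the 2μ origin, which gives multicopy maintenance. It is selected through the URA3 auxotrophic marker, expressed from its own promoter and counterselectable with 5-FOA. In bacteria it is propagated through a ColE1/pUC-type origin and selected with ampicillin. The AmpR gene is annotated as driven by a cat promoter. The bacterial module is flanked by short insulating terminators (T3Te, T7Te, tonB). A rop coding sequence is also annotated next to AmpR, although the catalogue lists the plasmid as high copy.

The payload is a synthetic open reading frame of about 1.8 kb encoding the helicase segment of the ORF1ab polyprotein, recoded for S. cerevisiae codon usage. The annotation tool matched it to the homologous SARS-CoV replicase polyprotein. The functional text attached to that hit, which describes the 2'-O-methyltransferase, belongs to the polyprotein entry as a whole and not to this fragment. Transcription is driven by the Gal4-regulated GAL1 promoter and terminated by a CYC1 terminator. The backbone supplies a C-terminal tag described as a thrombin cleavage site followed by 3xFLAG, allowing immunodetection or affinity capture and later tag removal. The feature table detects only a short partial 3xFLAG match.

The record supports use for inducible production and purification of the viral helicase in yeast. The depositor notes that the insert was made by gene synthesis and that the sequencing used for quality control may not cover the entire plasmid. The sequence record is also somewhat longer than the sum of the stated backbone and insert sizes.
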