Features (pLannotate 1.2.2; 14 found; start..end, strand, type, name):
     25..466     +  promoter       GAL1 promoter: S. cerevisiae GAL1; inducible promoter, regulated by Gal4
    475..2283    +  CDS            rep (fragment): R1AB_SARS - Experimental evidence at protein level: Swiss-Prot protein existence level 1. [2'-O-methyltransferase]: Methyltransferase that mediates mRNA cap 2'-O-ribose methylation to the 5'-cap structure of viral mRNAs. N7-methyl guanosine cap is a prerequisite for binding of nsp16. Therefore plays an essential role in viral mRNAs cap methylation which is essential to evade immune system. From Severe acute respiratory syndrome coronavirus (SARS-CoV).
   2301..2318    +  CDS            3xFLAG (fragment): three tandem FLAG® epitope tags, followed by an enterokinase cleavage site
   2396..2568    +  terminator     CYC1 terminator (fragment): S. cerevisiae CYC1; transcription terminator for CYC1
   2604..2780    +  promoter       URA3 promoter (fragment): S. cerevisiae URA3
   2781..3584    +  CDS            URA3: orotidine-5'-phosphate decarboxylase, required for uracil biosynthesis; S. cerevisiae URA3; yeast auxotrophic marker, counterselectable with 5-fluoroorotic acid (5-FOA)
   3667..4649    -  rep_origin     2μ ori: yeast 2μ plasmid origin of replication
   4727..4756    +  terminator     T3Te terminator: phage T3 early transcription terminator
   4778..5365    +  rep_origin     ori: high-copy-number ColE1/pMB1/pBR322/pUC origin of replication
   5377..5404    -  terminator     T7Te terminator: phage T7 early transcription terminator
   5428..5619    -  CDS            rop: Rop protein, which maintains plasmids at low copy number; rop
   5620..6480    -  CDS            AmpR: β-lactamase; bla; confers resistance to ampicillin, carbenicillin, and related antibiotics
   6481..6583    -  promoter       cat promoter: promoter of the E. coli cat gene encoding chloramphenicol acetyltransferase
   6584..6615    -  terminator     tonB terminator: bidirectional E. coli tonB-P14 transcription terminator
>Addgene plasmid #149035 | pGBW-m4046415 | addgene full sequence | sequence record 297849 | Ginkgo NGS Result
GCGGCCGCTTGCTATATTGAAGTACGGATTAGAAGCCGCCGAGCGGGCGACAGCCCTCCGACGGAAGACT
CTCCTCCGTGCGTCCTCGTCTTCACCGGTCGCGTTCCTGAAACGCAGATGTGCCTCGCGCCGCACTGCTC
CGAACAATAAAGATTCTACAATACTAGCTTTTATGGTTATGAAGAGGAAAAATTGGCAGTAACCTGGCCC
CACAAACCTTCAAATTAACGAATCAAATTAACAACCATAGGATGATAATGCGATTAGTTTTTTAGCCTTA
TTTCTGGGGTAATTAATCAGCGAAGCGATGATTTTTGATCTATTAACAGATATATAAATGGAAAAGCTGC
ATAACCACTTTAACTAATACTTTCAACATTTTCAGTTTGTATTACTTCTTATTCAAATGTCATAAAAGTA
TCAACAAAAAATTGTTAATATACCTCTATACTTTAACGTCAAGGAGAAAAAACTATAATGGCAGTCGGCG
CTTGTGTATTATGCAACTCCCAGACGTCGTTGAGATGTGGTGCTTGTATTCGTAGACCTTTCCTTTGCTG
TAAATGTTGCTATGACCACGTTATCTCAACTTCTCATAAGCTAGTTCTGAGCGTCAATCCATACGTGTGT
AACGCCCCCGGGTGTGATGTTACAGACGTTACCCAATTGTACTTGGGAGGTATGTCTTACTATTGTAAGT
CCCACAAGCCACCTATATCTTTTCCATTATGCGCTAACGGTCAAGTCTTCGGTTTGTACAAAAATACCTG
TGTTGGTAGTGATAATGTTACCGACTTTAACGCCATTGCTACTTGTGATTGGACTAACGCGGGTGATTAT
ATCTTGGCTAACACTTGTACCGAGAGGCTTAAGTTGTTCGCCGCTGAAACCTTAAAGGCTACGGAAGAAA
CATTCAAATTGAGTTACGGTATCGCTACTGTCAGAGAAGTTCTATCTGATAGAGAATTGCATCTCTCCTG
GGAGGTGGGTAAGCCAAGACCACCGTTGAACCGGAATTACGTCTTTACTGGATACAGGGTTACTAAGAAC
TCTAAGGTTCAAATTGGGGAATATACCTTTGAAAAGGGCGACTACGGTGACGCCGTAGTCTATAGAGGTA
CCACCACTTACAAATTGAACGTCGGTGACTATTTCGTTTTAACCAGCCACACAGTGATGCCACTGTCAGC
GCCAACATTAGTTCCGCAAGAGCATTACGTTAGAATTACTGGTTTGTATCCAACTCTAAATATCTCTGAT
GAATTTTCCTCCAATGTGGCTAACTACCAAAAAGTAGGTATGCAAAAGTACTCTACCTTGCAAGGTCCAC
CTGGTACTGGGAAGTCGCACTTCGCTATAGGTTTGGCACTGTACTACCCATCTGCTAGAATTGTTTACAC
GGCATGTTCTCATGCTGCTGTAGACGCCTTGTGTGAAAAGGCCTTGAAATATTTACCCATTGATAAATGT
TCAAGAATTATCCCAGCACGAGCTCGTGTTGAATGTTTCGACAAGTTTAAGGTCAACAGCACACTAGAAC
AATACGTCTTCTGCACTGTTAATGCTTTGCCAGAAACGACTGCTGATATCGTCGTCTTTGATGAAATCTC
GATGGCCACTAACTATGACTTATCCGTAGTTAATGCTAGACTTCGTGCAAAGCACTACGTCTATATTGGT
GATCCAGCTCAGCTGCCTGCACCAAGAACTTTGTTAACCAAGGGTACCTTGGAACCAGAATACTTCAACT
CTGTGTGTCGCCTGATGAAGACAATCGGCCCTGATATGTTCCTAGGTACATGTAGACGTTGTCCAGCTGA
AATTGTGGACACGGTCAGTGCCTTGGTTTACGATAACAAATTAAAGGCGCATAAGGACAAAAGCGCTCAA
TGTTTCAAGATGTTTTACAAGGGTGTCATTACTCACGATGTTAGTTCGGCCATCAATAGACCCCAAATAG
GTGTTGTTAGAGAATTTTTGACAAGGAACCCAGCATGGAGAAAGGCTGTTTTCATATCCCCATACAATTC
TCAAAACGCGGTAGCCTCAAAAATCTTGGGTCTTCCCACTCAGACCGTTGATTCTTCCCAAGGAAGTGAA
TATGACTACGTGATTTTCACTCAAACCACCGAGACTGCCCACTCTTGCAACGTCAATCGTTTCAACGTTG
CTATTACGAGAGCCAAGGTTGGCATCTTGTGTATCATGTCTGATAGAGACTTGTACGATAAATTACAGTT
TACATCCTTAGAAATACCAAGACGAAACGTCGCTACTTTGCAACTCGTGCCGAGAGGTTCTGATTATAAA
GATCATGATGGTGATTATAAAGATCATGATATTGATTATAAAGATGATGATGATAAATAAACAGGCCCCT
TTTCCTTTGTCGATATCATGTAATTAGTTATGTCACGCTTACATTCACGCCCTCCTCCCACATCCGCTCT
AACCGAAAAGGAAGGAGTTAGACAACCTGAAGTCTAGGTCCCTATTTATTTTTTTTAATAGTTATGTTAG
TATTAAGAACGTTATTTATATTTCAAATTTTTCTTTTTTTTCTGTACAAAGCGGCCGCCGAACCACTAGT
GCACTGCAGTACACGGTTTCCTTGAAATTTTTTTGATTCGGTAATCTCCGAACAGAAGGAAGAACGAAGG
AAGGAGCACAGACTTAGATTGGTATATATACGCATATGTAGTGTTGAAGAAACATGAAATTGCCCAGTAT
TCTTAACCCAACTGCACAGAACAAAAACGTGCAGGAAACGAAGATAAATCATGTCGAAAGCTACATATAA
GGAACGTGCTGCTACTCATCCTAGTCCTGTTGCTGCCAAGCTATTTAATATCATGCACGAAAAGCAAACA
AACTTGTGTGCTTCATTGGATGTTCGTACCACCAAGGAATTACTGGAGTTAGTTGAAGCATTAGGTCCCA
AAATTTGTTTACTAAAAACACATGTGGATATCTTGACTGATTTTTCCATGGAGGGCACAGTTAAGCCGCT
AAAGGCATTATCCGCCAAGTACAATTTTTTACTCTTCGAGGACAGAAAATTTGCTGACATTGGTAATACA
GTCAAATTGCAGTACTCTGCGGGTGTATACAGAATAGCAGAATGGGCAGACATTACGAATGCACACGGTG
TGGTGGGCCCAGGTATTGTTAGCGGTTTGAAGCAGGCGGCAGAAGAAGTAACAAAGGAACCTAGAGGCCT
TTTGATGTTAGCAGAATTGTCATGCAAGGGCTCCCTATCTACTGGAGAATATACTAAGGGTACTGTTGAC
ATTGCGAAGAGCGACAAAGATTTTGTTATCGGCTTTATTGCTCAAAGAGACATGGGTGGAAGAGATGAAG
GTTACGATTGGTTGATTATGACACCCGGTGTGGGTTTAGATGACAAGGGAGATGCATTGGGTCAACAGTA
TAGAACCGTGGATGATGTGGTTTCTACAGGATCTGACATTATTATTGTTGGAAGAGGACTATTTGCAAAG
GGAAGGGATGCTAAGGTAGAGGGTGAACGTTACAGAAAAGCAGGCTGGGAAGCATATTTGAGAAGATGCG
GCCAGCAAAACTAAAAAACTGTATTATAAGTAAATGCATGTATACTAAACTCACAAATTAGAGCTTCAAT
TTAATTATATCAGTTATTACCCGAGTAACGAAGCATCTGTGCTTCATTTTGTAGAACAAAAATGCAACGC
GAGAGCGCTAATTTTTCAAACAAAGAATCTGAGCTGCATTTTTACAGAACAGAAATGCAACGCGAAAGCG
CTATTTTACCAACGAAGAATCTGTGCTTCATTTTTGTAAAACAAAAATGCAACGCGAGAGCGCTAATTTT
TCAAACAAAGAATCTGAGCTGCATTTTTACAGAACAGAAATGCAACGCGAGAGCGCTATTTTACCAACAA
AGAATCTATACTTCTTTTTTGTTCTACAAAAATGCATCCCGAGAGCGCTATTTTTCTAACAAAGCATCTT
AGATTACTTTTTTTCTCCTTTGTGCGCTCTATAATGCAGTCTCTTGATAACTTTTTGCACTGTAGGTCCG
TTAAGGTTAGAAGAAGGCTACTTTGGTGTCTATTTTCTCTTCCATAAAAAAAGCCTGACTCCACTTCCCG
CGTTTACTGATTACTAGCGAAGCTGCGGGTGCATTTTTTCAAGATAAAGGCATCCCCGATTATATTCTAT
ACCGATGTGGATTGCGCATACTTTGTGAACAGAAAGTGATAGCGTTGATGATTCTTCATTGGTCAGAAAA
TTATGAACGGTTTCTTCTATTTTGTCTCTATATACTACGTATAGGAAATGTTTACATTTTCGTATTGTTT
TCGATTCACTCTATGAATAGTTCTTACTACAATTTTTTTGTCTAAAGAGTAATACTAGAGATAAACATAA
AAAATGTAGAGGTCGAGTTTAGATGCAAGTTCAAGGAGCGAAAGGTGGATGGGTAGGTTATATAGGGATA
TAGCACAGAGATATATAGCAAAGAGATACTTTTGAGCAATGTTTGTGGAAGCGGTATTCGCAATATTTTA
GTAGCTCGTTACAGTCCGGTGCGTTTTTGGTTTTTTGAAAGTGCGTCATCAGAGCGCTTTTGGTTTTCAA
AAGCGCTCTGAAGTTCCTATACTTTCTAGCTAGAGAATAGGAACTTCCCGAGCGGCCGCGTGTTACAAGC
TTGACTCCAGCGTAACTGGACTGCAATCAACTCACTGGCTCACCTTCACGGGTGGGCCTTTCTTCGGTAG
AAAATCAAAGGATCTTCTTGAGATCCTTTTTTTCTGCGCGTAATCTGCTGCTTGCAAACAAAAAAACCAC
CGCTACCAGCGGTGGTTTGTTTGCCGGATCAAGAGCTACCAACTCTTTTTCCGAGGTAACTGGCTTCAGC
AGAGCGCAGATACCAAATACTGTTCTTCTAGTGTAGCCGTAGTTAGGCCACCACTTCAAGAACTCTGTAG
CACCGCCTACATACCTCGCTCTGCTAATCCTGTTACCAGTGGCTGCTGCCAGTGGCGATAAGTCGTGTCT
TACCGGGTTGGACTCAAGACGATAGTTACCGGATAAGGCGCAGCGGTCGGGCTGAACGGGGGGTTCGTGC
ACACAGCCCAGCTTGGAGCGAACGACCTACACCGAACTGAGATACCTACAGCGTGAGCTATGAGAAAGCG
CCACGCTTCCCGAAGGGAGAAAGGCGGACAGGTATCCGGTAAGCGGCAGGGTCGGAACAGGAGAGCGCAC
GAGGGAGCTTCCAGGGGTAAACGCCTGGTATCTTTATAGTCCTGTCGGGTTTCGCCACCTCTGACTTGAG
CATCGATTTTTGTGATGCTCGTCAGGGGGGCGGAGCCTATGGAAAAACGCCAGCAACGCAGAAAGGCCCA
CCCGAAGGTGAGCCAGGTGATTACATTTGGGCCCTCATCAGAGGTTTTCACCGTCATCACCGAAACGCGC
GAGGCAGCTGCGGTAAAGCTCATCAGCGTGGTCGTGAAGCGATTCACAGATGTCTGCCTGTTCATCCGCG
TCCAGCTCGTTGAGTTTCTCCAGAAGCGTTAATGTCTGGCTTCTGATAAAGCGGGCCATGTTAAGGGCGG
TTTTTTCCTGTTTGGTCACTTACCAATGCTTAATCAGTGAGGCACCTATCTCAGCGATCTGTCTATTTCG
TTCATCCATAGTTGCCTGACTCCCCGTCGTGTAGATAACTACGATGCGGGAGGGCTTACCATCTGGCCCC
AGTGCTGCAATGATACCGCGAGACCCACGCTCACCGGCTCCAGATTTATCAGCAATAAACCAGCCAGCCG
GGAGGGCCGAGCGCAGAAGTGATCCTGCAACTTTATCCGCCTCCATCCAGTCTATTAATTGTTGCCGGGA
AGCTAGAGTAAGTAGTTCGCCAGTTAATAGTTTGCGCAACGTTGTTGCCATTGCTACAGGCATCGTGGTG
TCACGCTCGTCGTTTGGTATGGCTTCATTCAGCTCCGGTTCCCAACGATCAAGGCGAGTTACATGATCCC
CCATGTTGTGCAAAAAAGCGGTTAGCTCCTTCGGTCCTCCGATCGTTGCCAGAAGTAAGTTGGCCGCAGT
GTTATCACTCATGGTTATGGCAGCACTGCATAATTCTCTTACTGTCATGCCATCCGTGAGATGCTTTTCT
GTGACTGGTGAGTACTCAACCAAGTCATTCTGAGAATAGTGTATGCGGCGACCGAGTTGCTCTTGCCCGG
CGTCAATACGGGATAATACCGCGCCACATAGCAGAACTTTAAAAGTGCTCATCATTGGAAAACGTTCTTC
GGGGCGTAAACTCTCAAGGATCTTACCGCTGTTGAGATCCAGTTCGATGTAACCCACTCGTGCACCCAAC
TGATCTTCAGCATCTTTTACTTTCACCAGCGTTTCTGGGTGAGCAAAAACAGGAAGGCAAAATGCCGCAA
AAAAGGGAATAAGGGCGACACGGAAATGTTGAATACTCATTTTAGCTTCCTTAGCTCCTGAAAATCTCGA
TAACTCAAAAAATACGCCCGGTAGTGATCTTATTTCATTATGGTGAAAGTTGGAACCTCTTACGTGCCGA
TCAAGTCAAAAGCCTCCGGTCGGAGGCTTTTGACTTTCTGCTATGGAGGTCAGGTATGATTTAAATGGTC
AGTTAGA
